>Addgene plasmid #84120 | pFGC5941-PacI-ath-STTM394 | addgene full sequence | sequence record 167586 | Addgene NGS Result
GAGTAGGGGTGGGATTGTGCGTCATCCCTTACGTCAGTGGAGATGTCACATCAACCCACTTGCTTTGAAG
ACGTGGTTGGAACGTCTTCTTTTCCCACGATGCTCCTCGTGGGTGGGGGTCCATCTTTGGGACCACTGTC
GGCAGAGGCATCTTGAATGATAGCCTTTCCTTTATCGCAATGATGGCATTTGTAGGAGCCACCTTCCTTT
TCCACTGTCCTTTCGATGAAGTGACAGATAGCTGGGCAATGGAATCCGAGGAGGTTTCCCGAAATTACCC
TTTGTTGAAAAGTCTCAATAGCCCTTTGGTCTTCTGAGACTGTATCTTTGACATTTTTGGAGTAGGGATC
AGATCTGCCGGTCTCCCTATAGTGAGTCGTATTAATTTCGATAAGCCAGGTTAACCTGCACTAATGAATC
GGCTGCAGTACCCGGGAATTTAACCCGCCTAATGAGCGGGCTTTTTTTTTTGTGATCCAAAGGATCTCCT
TGAGATCCTTTTTTTCTGCGCGTAATCTGCTGCTTGCAAACTTAATTAACTCTCTAGACTCACCTAGGAT
CCATGAATTCTGAGATTTTTCAAATCAGTGCGCAAGACGTGACGTAAGTATCCGAGTCAGTTTTTATTTT
TCTACTAATTTGGTCGTTTATTTCGGCGTGTAGGACATGGCAACCGGGCCTGAATTTCGCGGGTATTCTG
TTTCTATTCCAACTTTTTCTTGATCCGCAGCCATTAACGACTTTTGAATAGATACGCTGACACGCCAAGC
CTCGCTAGTCAAAAGTGTACCAAACAACGCTTTACAGCAAGAACGGAATGCGCGTGACGCTCGCGGTGAC
GCCATTTCGCCTTTTCAGAAATGGATAAATAGCCTTGCTTCCTATTATATCTTCCCAAATTACCAATACA
TTACACTAGCATCTGAATTTCATAACCAATCTCGATACACCAAATCGAATCGATGAGCCCAGAACGACGC
CCGGCCGACATCCGCCGTGCCACCGAGGCGGACATGCCGGCGGTCTGCACCATCGTCAACCACTACATCG
AGACAAGCACGGTCAACTTCCGTACCGAGCCGCAGGAACCGCAGGAGTGGACGGACGACCTCGTCCGTCT
GCGGGAGCGCTATCCCTGGCTCGTCGCCGAGGTGGACGGCGAGGTCGCCGGCATCGCCTACGCGGGCCCC
TGGAAGGCACGCAACGCCTACGACTGGACGGCCGAGTCGACCGTGTACGTCTCCCCCCGCCACCAGCGGA
CGGGACTGGGCTCCACGCTCTACACCCACCTGCTGAAGTCCCTGGAGGCACAGGGCTTCAAGAGCGTGGT
CGCTGTCATCGGGCTGCCCAACGACCCGAGCGTGCGCATGCACGAGGCGCTCGGATATGCCCCCCGCGGC
ATGCTGCGGGCGGCCGGCTTCAAGCACGGGAACTGGCATGACGTGGGTTTCTGGCAGCTGGACTTCAGCC
TGCCGGTACCGCCCCGTCCGGTCCTGCCCGTCACCGAGATTTGACTGCAGAATCTTGGACTCCCATGTTG
GCAAAGGCAACCAAACAAACAATGAATGATCCGCTCCTGCATATGGGGCGGTTTGAGTATTTCAACTGCC
ATTTGGGCTGAATTGAAGACATGCTCCTGTCAGAAATTCCGTGATCTTACTCAATATTCAGTAATCTCGG
CCAATATCCTAAATGTGCGTGGCTTTATCTGTCTTTGTATTGTTTCATCAATTCATGTAACGTTTGCTTT
TCTTATGAATTTTCAAATAAATTATCAGATCCGAGCTCGAATTAATTCGGCGTTAATTCAGTACATTAAA
AACGTCCGCAATGTGTTATTAAGTTGTCTAAGCGTCAATTTGTTTACACCACAATATATCCTGCCACCAG
CCAGCCAACAGCTCCCCGACCGGCAGCTCGGCACAAAATCACCACTCGATACAGGCAGCCCATCAGTCCG
GGACGGCGTCAGCGGGAGAGCCGTTGTAAGGCGGCAGACTTTGCTCATGTTACCGATGCTATTCGGAAGA
ACGGCAACTAAGCTGCCGGGTTTGAAACACGGATGATCTCGCGGAGGGTAGCATGTTGATTGTAACGATG
ACAGAGCGTTGCTGCCTGTGATCACCGCGGTTTCAAAATCGGCTCCGTCGATACTATGTTATACGCCAAC
TTTGAAAACAACTTTGAAAAAGCTGTTTTCTGGTATTTAAGGTTTTAGAATGCAAGGAACAGTGAATTGG
AGTTCGTCTTGTTATAATTAGCTTCTTGGGGTATCTTTAAATACTGTAGAAAAGAGGAAGGAAATAATAA
ATGGCTAAAATGAGAATATCACCGGAATTGAAAAAACTGATCGAAAAATACCGCTGCGTAAAAGATACGG
AAGGAATGTCTCCTGCTAAGGTATATAAGCTGGTGGGAGAAAATGAAAACCTATATTTAAAAATGACGGA
CAGCCGGTATAAAGGGACCACCTATGATGTGGAACGGGAAAAGGACATGATGCTATGGCTGGAAGGAAAG
CTGCCTGTTCCAAAGGTCCTGCACTTTGAACGGCATGATGGCTGGAGCAATCTGCTCATGAGTGAGGCCG
ATGGCGTCCTTTGCTCGGAAGAGTATGAAGATGAACAAAGCCCTGAAAAGATTATCGAGCTGTATGCGGA
GTGCATCAGGCTCTTTCACTCCATCGACATATCGGATTGTCCCTATACGAATAGCTTAGACAGCCGCTTA
GCCGAATTGGATTACTTACTGAATAACGATCTGGCCGATGTGGATTGCGAAAACTGGGAAGAAGACACTC
CATTTAAAGATCCGCGCGAGCTGTATGATTTTTTAAAGACGGAAAAGCCCGAAGAGGAACTTGTCTTTTC
CCACGGCGACCTGGGAGACAGCAACATCTTTGTGAAAGATGGCAAAGTAAGTGGCTTTATTGATCTTGGG
AGAAGCGGCAGGGCGGACAAGTGGTATGACATTGCCTTCTGCGTCCGGTCGATCAGGGAGGATATCGGGG
AAGAACAGTATGTCGAGCTATTTTTTGACTTACTGGGGATCAAGCCTGATTGGGAGAAAATAAAATATTA
TATTTTACTGGATGAATTGTTTTAGTACCTAGAATGCATGACCAAAATCCCTTAACGTGAGTTTTCGTTC
CACTGAGCGTCAGACCCCGTAGAAAAGATCAAAGGATCTTCTTGAGATCCTTTTTTTCTGCGCGTAATCT
GCTGCTTGCAAACAAAAAAACCACCGCTACCAGCGGTGGTTTGTTTGCCGGATCAAGAGCTACCAACTCT
TTTTCCGAAGGTAACTGGCTTCAGCAGAGCGCAGATACCAAATACTGTCCTTCTAGTGTAGCCGTAGTTA
GGCCACCACTTCAAGAACTCTGTAGCACCGCCTACATACCTCGCTCTGCTAATCCTGTTACCAGTGGCTG
CTGCCAGTGGCGATAAGTCGTGTCTTACCGGGTTGGACTCAAGACGATAGTTACCGGATAAGGCGCAGCG
GTCGGGCTGAACGGGGGGTTCGTGCACACAGCCCAGCTTGGAGCGAACGACCTACACCGAACTGAGATAC
CTACAGCGTGAGCTATGAGAAAGCGCCACGCTTCCCGAAGGGAGAAAGGCGGACAGGTATCCGGTAAGCG
GCAGGGTCGGAACAGGAGAGCGCACGAGGGAGCTTCCAGGGGGAAACGCCTGGTATCTTTATAGTCCTGT
CGGGTTTCGCCACCTCTGACTTGAGCGTCGATTTTTGTGATGCTCGTCAGGGGGGCGGAGCCTATGGAAA
AACGCCAGCAACGCGGATCACAACAAAAAGCCCGCTCATTAGGCGGGCTAAATTCTCATGTTTGACAGCT
TATCATCGATAAGCTTTAATGAGTTATCGAGATTTTCAGGAGCTAAGGAAGCTAAAATGGAGAAAGAAAT
CACTGGATATACCACCGTTGATATATCCCAATGGCATCGTAAAGAACATTTTGAGGCATTTCAGTCAGTT
GCTCAATGTACCTATAACCAGACCGTTCAGCTGGATATTACGGCCTTTTTAAAGACCGTAAAGAAAAATA
AGCACAAGTTTTATCCGGCCTTTATTCACATTCTTGCCCGCCTGATGAATGCTCATCCGGAGTTCCGTAT
GGCAATGAAAGACGGTGAGCTGGTAATATGGGATAGTGTTCACCCTTGTTACACCGTTTTCCATGAGCAA
ACTGAAACGTTTTCATCGCTCTGGAGTGAATACCACGACGATTTCCGGCAGTTTCTACACATATATTCGC
AAGATGTGGCGTGTTACGGTGAAAACCTGGCCTATTTCCCTAAAGGGTTTATTGAGAATATGTTTTTCGT
CTCAGCCAATCCCTGGGTGAGTTTCACCAGTTTTGATTTAAACGTGGCCAATATGGACAACTTCTTCGCC
CCCGTTTTCACCATGGGCAAATATTATACGCAAGGCGACAAGGTGCTGATGCCGCTGGCGATTCAGGTTC
ATCATGCCGTTTGTGATGGCTTCCATGTCGGCAGAATGCTTAATGAATTACAACAGTACTGCGATGAGTG
ACAGGGCGGGGCGTAATTGGTACGTCGACGTAAGAACGCGGCCACAATTAATACATAACCTTATGTATCA
TACACATACGATTTAGGTGACACTATAGAACTCGAGCAGCTGAAGCTCCAATGTGATGGTCTAGAGGTCG
CATGCGATCCCCGTCACCGGTGTGAGGGAACTAGTTTTGATCTTGAAAGATCTTTTATCTTTAGAGTTAA
GGACTCTTTCGTATTTCGGTGAGGTTTTATCCTCTTGAGTTTTGGTCATAGACCTATTCATGGCTCTGAT
ACCAATTTTTAAGCGGGGGCTTATGCGGATTATTTCTTAAATTGATAAGGGGTTATTAGGGGGTATAGGG
TATAAATACAATCATTCCCTTAGCGTATAGTATAAGTATAGTAGCGTACCTCTATCAAATTTCCATCTTC
TTACCTTGCACAGGGCCTGCAACCTTATCCTTCCTTGTCTTCCTCCTTCCTTCCGTCCACTTCATCATAT
TTAAACCAAACCTACGGGGGAGTCAACGTAACCAACCCTGCCTTAGCATCTTTTCCCTAACGGCCTCCTG
CCTAAGCGGTACTTCTAGCTTCGAACGGCGTCTGGGCTCCAGGTCTAGTCGTCTCGTGTCTGGTTTATAT
TCACGACAAAGATCTATAGGGACTTTAGGAGATCTGGATTTTAGTACTGGATTTTGGTTTTAGGAATTAG
AAATTTTATTGATAGAAGTATTTTACAAATACAAATACATACTAAGGGTTTCTTATATGCTCAACACATG
AGCGAAACCCTATAAGAACCCTAATTTCCCTTATCGGGAAACTACTCACACATTATTTATGGAGAAAATA
GAGAGAGATAGATTTGTAGAGAGAGACTGGTGATTTCAGCGTACCGAATTCTTGGCATTCTTAGGTCCAC
CTCCATTCTTCTTCTTTAGACCATATTTACAACAACTTGGCATTCTTAGGTCCACCTCCAAGCTTGGGCT
GTCCTCTCCAAATGAAATGAACTTCCTTATATAGAGGAAGGGTCTTACGAAGGATAGTGGGGTTGTGCGT
CATCCCTTATGTCAGTGGAGATGTCACATCAATCCACTTGCTTTGAAGACGTGGTTGGAACGTCTTCTTT
TTCCACGATGCTCCTCGTGGGTGGGGGTCCATCTTTGGGACCACTGTCGGCAGAGGCATCTTGAATGATA
GCCTTTCCTTTATCGCAATGATGGCATTTGTAGGAGCCACCTTCCTTTTCTACTGTCCTTTCGATGAGGT
GACAGATAGCTGGGCAACGGAATCCGAGGAGGTTTCCCGAAATTACCCTTTGTTGAAAAGTCTCAATAGC
CCTTTGGTCTTCTGAGACAGTATCTTTGACATTTTTG
Features (pLannotate 1.2.2; 15 found; start..end, strand, type, name):
      9..297     -  promoter       CaMV 35S promoter (fragment): strong constitutive promoter from cauliflower mosaic virus
    366..384     -  promoter       T7 promoter: promoter for bacteriophage T7 RNA polymerase
    490..531     +  rep_origin     ori (fragment): high-copy-number ColE1/pMB1/pBR322/pUC origin of replication
    577..957     +  promoter       MAS promoter: mannopine synthase promoter (Velten et al., 1984)
    963..1511    +  CDS            bar: PAT_STRHY - Experimental evidence at protein level: Swiss-Prot protein existence level 1. Inactivates phosphinothricin (PPT) by transfer of an acetyl group from acetyl CoA. Can also acetylate demethylphosphinothricin but not PTT or glutamate. This enzyme is an effector of phosphinothricin tripeptide (PTT or bialaphos) resistance. From Streptomyces hygroscopicus. Introduced by genetic manipulation and expressed in glufosinate-tolerant maize by Dekalb Genetics.
   1524..1776    +  terminator     MAS terminator: mannopine synthase terminator
   1862..1886    -  misc_feature   LB T-DNA repeat: left border repeat from nopaline C58 T-DNA
   2311..3105    +  CDS            KanR: aminoglycoside phosphotransferase; aphA-3; confers resistance to kanamycin
   3192..3780    +  rep_origin     ori: high-copy-number ColE1/pMB1/pBR322/pUC origin of replication
   3842..3870    +  promoter       tet promoter: E. coli promoter for tetracycline efflux protein gene
   3870..3906    +  promoter       cat promoter (fragment): promoter of the E. coli cat gene encoding chloramphenicol acetyltransferase
   3907..4566    +  CDS            CmR: chloramphenicol acetyltransferase; cat; confers resistance to chloramphenicol
   4631..4649    +  promoter       SP6 promoter: promoter for bacteriophage SP6 RNA polymerase
   5211..5387    -  polyA_signal   CaMV poly(A) signal: cauliflower mosaic virus polyadenylation signal
   5530..5875    -  promoter       CaMV 35S promoter: strong constitutive promoter from cauliflower mosaic virus
