[The description below was written by a language model from this plasmid's Addgene catalogue record and pLannotate feature annotations shown in this document.]
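Description:
pFGC5941-PacI-ath-STTM394 is a plant expression construct built on the pFGC5941-PacI T-DNA backbone and designed to knock down miR394 function in Arabidopsis thaliana using a short tandem target mimic (STTM). An STTM is a short non-coding transcript carrying two imperfect, cleavage-resistant binding sites for the miRNA, joined by a spacer; when expressed, it sequesters the target miRNA and triggers its degradation, releasing the miRNA's natural targets from repression. According to the depositor, the roughly 2.8 kb insert, cloned as a PacI fragment with both sites retained, comprises a 2x35S promoter, the STTM, a 35S terminator and a chloramphenicol resistance gene. The depositor also notes sequence discrepancies in the STTM relative to the reference that are not expected to affect function.

The feature table matches this layout. It shows CaMV 35S promoter elements and the CaMV poly(A) signal on the same strand, with the unannotated STTM presumably between them. Nearby lie CmR with its cat promoter, a high-copy ColE1/pUC-type origin, and T7 and SP6 promoters. For plant selection, a bar (phosphinothricin acetyltransferase) gene under the mannopine synthase promoter and terminator confers Basta (glufosinate) resistance, and it sits next to the left border T-DNA repeat. KanR provides the backbone bacterial marker, so the plasmid is selected on both kanamycin and chloramphenicol in E. coli.

The annotated sequence is only 5,917 nt, well short of the 8,608 bp backbone plus insert. No right border or Agrobacterium-type replication functions are annotated, so the table may cover only part of the construct.
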