Addgene plasmid #84120: pFGC5941-PacI-ath-STTM394
Purpose: target miRNA394 for destruction in Arabidopsis thaliana
Depositing lab: Guiliang Tang. Depositing organization: Michigan Technological University. Publication: Construction of short tandem target mimic (STTM) to block the functions of plant and animal microRNAs. Tang G, Yan J, Gu Y, Qiao M, Fan R, Mao Y, Tang X. Methods. 2012 Oct;58(2):118-25. doi: 10.1016/j.ymeth.2012.10.006. Epub 2012 Oct 23. PubMed 23098881.
Backbone
  Vector backbone: pFGC5941-PacI
  Backbone manufacturer: Guiliang Tang (Addgene plasmid # 44182)
  Backbone size w/o insert (bp): 8608
  Vector type: Plant Expression
  Selectable markers: Basta
Growth in bacteria
  Bacterial resistance: Chloramphenicol and Kanamycin, 25 & 50 μg/mL
  Growth temperature: 37°C
  Growth strain: DH5alpha
  Copy number: High Copy
Gene/Insert
  Gene/Insert name: STTM394
  Species: A. thaliana (mustard weed)
  Insert size (bp): 2846
  Promoter: 2x35S
  Cloning method: Restriction Enzyme; 5′ cloning site PacI (not destroyed); 3′ cloning site PacI (not destroyed)
  Sequencing primers: 5′ CACTATCCTTCGCAAGACCCTTCC; 3′ CAACACATGAGCGAAACCCTATAA
Terms and licenses: Academic/Nonprofit Terms; Industry Terms: Not Available to Industry
Depositor comments: The insert within this plasmid contains a 2x35S promoter, STTM, T35S and CmR. The STTM sequence in the plasmid contains discrepancies compared to the reference sequence. According to the depositing lab, these mutations should not affect plasmid function.
How to cite: pFGC5941-PacI-ath-STTM394 was a gift from Guiliang Tang (Addgene plasmid # 84120 ; http://n2t.net/addgene:84120 ; RRID:Addgene_84120)
