>Addgene plasmid #84120 | pFGC5941-PacI-ath-STTM394 | depositor partial sequence | sequence record 160676 | STTM
GGAGGTGGACCTAAGAATGCCAAGTTGTTGTTGTTATGGTCTAATTTAAATATGGTCTAAAGAAGAAGAA
TGGAGGTGGACCTAAGAATGCCAA
